>Addgene plasmid #39452 | TAL2084 | depositor partial sequence | sequence record 49754 | TAL2084 sequence 1946 bps
GAACCTGACCCCAGACCAGGTAGTCGCAATCGCGAACAATAATGGGGGAAAGCAAGCCCTGGAAACCGTG
CAAAGGTTGTTGCCGGTCCTTTGTCAAGACCACGGCCTTACACCGGAGCAAGTCGTGGCCATTGCAAGCA
ACATCGGTGGCAAACAGGCTCTTGAGACGGTTCAGAGACTTCTCCCAGTTCTCTGTCAAGCCCACGGGCT
GACTCCCGATCAAGTTGTAGCGATTGCGTCGAACATTGGAGGGAAACAAGCATTGGAGACTGTCCAACGG
CTCCTTCCCGTGTTGTGTCAAGCCCACGGTTTGACGCCTGCACAAGTGGTCGCCATCGCCAACAACAACG
GCGGTAAGCAGGCGCTGGAAACAGTACAGCGCCTGCTGCCTGTACTGTGCCAGGATCATGGACTGACCCC
AGACCAGGTAGTCGCAATCGCGTCAAACGGAGGGGGAAAGCAAGCCCTGGAAACCGTGCAAAGGTTGTTG
CCGGTCCTTTGTCAAGACCACGGCCTTACACCGGAGCAAGTCGTGGCCATTGCAAGCAATGGGGGTGGCA
AACAGGCTCTTGAGACGGTTCAGAGACTTCTCCCAGTTCTCTGTCAAGCCCACGGGCTGACTCCCGATCA
AGTTGTAGCGATTGCGTCGCATGACGGAGGGAAACAAGCATTGGAGACTGTCCAACGGCTCCTTCCCGTG
TTGTGTCAAGCCCACGGTTTGACGCCTGCACAAGTGGTCGCCATCGCCAACAACAACGGCGGTAAGCAGG
CGCTGGAAACAGTACAGCGCCTGCTGCCTGTACTGTGCCAGGATCATGGACTGACCCCAGACCAGGTAGT
CGCAATCGCGTCGAACATTGGGGGAAAGCAAGCCCTGGAAACCGTGCAAAGGTTGTTGCCGGTCCTTTGT
CAAGACCACGGCCTTACACCGGAGCAAGTCGTGGCCATTGCAAATAATAACGGTGGCAAACAGGCTCTTG
AGACGGTTCAGAGACTTCTCCCAGTTCTCTGTCAAGCCCACGGGCTGACTCCCGATCAAGTTGTAGCGAT
TGCGAATAACAATGGAGGGAAACAAGCATTGGAGACTGTCCAACGGCTCCTTCCCGTGTTGTGTCAAGCC
CACGGTTTGACGCCTGCACAAGTGGTCGCCATCGCCAACAACAACGGCGGTAAGCAGGCGCTGGAAACAG
TACAGCGCCTGCTGCCTGTACTGTGCCAGGATCATGGACTGACCCCAGACCAGGTAGTCGCAATCGCGTC
ACATGACGGGGGAAAGCAAGCCCTGGAAACCGTGCAAAGGTTGTTGCCGGTCCTTTGTCAAGACCACGGC
CTTACACCGGAGCAAGTCGTGGCCATTGCAAATAATAACGGTGGCAAACAGGCTCTTGAGACGGTTCAGA
GACTTCTCCCAGTTCTCTGTCAAGCCCACGGGCTGACTCCCGATCAAGTTGTAGCGATTGCGTCGAACAT
TGGAGGGAAACAAGCATTGGAGACTGTCCAACGGCTCCTTCCCGTGTTGTGTCAAGCCCACGGTTTGACG
CCTGCACAAGTGGTCGCCATCGCCAGCCATGATGGCGGTAAGCAGGCGCTGGAAACAGTACAGCGCCTGC
TGCCTGTACTGTGCCAGGATCATGGACTGACCCCAGACCAGGTAGTCGCAATCGCGTCGAACATTGGGGG
AAAGCAAGCCCTGGAAACCGTGCAAAGGTTGTTGCCGGTCCTTTGTCAAGACCACGGCCTTACACCGGAG
CAAGTCGTGGCCATTGCATCCCACGACGGTGGCAAACAGGCTCTTGAGACGGTTCAGAGACTTCTCCCAG
TTCTCTGTCAAGCCCACGGGCTGACTCCCGATCAAGTTGTAGCGATTGCGTCGCATGACGGAGGGAAACA
AGCATTGGAGACTGTCCAACGGCTCCTTCCCGTGTTGTGTCAAGCCCACGGTCTGA
