>Addgene plasmid #39452 | TAL2084 | addgene partial sequence | sequence record 52665 | JDS-TALEN-F 5'-TAGGGGTCGGTAAACAGTGG-3'
TGTGGCGGGTGAGCTTAGGGGGCCTCCGCTCCAGCTCGACACCGGGCAGCTGCTGAAGATCGCGAAGAGA
GGGGGAGTAACAGCGGTAGAGGCAGTGCACGCCTGGCGCAATGCGCTCACCGGGGCCCCCTTGAACCTGA
CCCCAGACCAGGTAGTCGCAATCGCGAACAATAATGGGGGAAAGCAAGCCCTGGAAACCGTGCAAAGGTT
GTTGCCGGTCCTTTGTCAAGACCACGGCCTTACACCGGAGCAAGTCGTGGCCATTGCAAGCAACATCGGT
GGCAAACAGGCTCTTGAGACGGTTCAGAGACTTCTCCCAGTTCTCTGTCAAGCCCACGGGCTGACTCCCG
ATCAAGTTGTAGCGATTGCGTCGAACATTGGAGGGAAACAAGCATTGGAGACTGTCCAACGGCTCCTTCC
CGTGTTGTGTCAAGCCCACGGTTTGACGCCTGCACAAGTGGTCGCCATCGCCAACAACAACGGCGGTAAG
CAGGCGCTGGAAACAGTACAGCGCCTGCTGCCTGTACTGTGCCAGGATCATGGACTGACCCCAGACCAGG
TAGTCGCAATCGCGTCAAACGGAGGGGGAAAGCAAGCCCTGGAAACCGTGCAAAGGTTGTTGCCGGTCCT
TTGTCAAGACCACGGCCTTACACCGGAGCAAGTCGTGGCCATTGCAAGCAATGGGGGTGGCAAACAGGCT
CTTGAGACGGTTCAGAGACTTCTCCCAGTTCTCTGTCAAGCCCACGGGCTGACTCCCGATCAAGTTGTAG
CGATTGCGTCGCATGACGGAGGGAAACAAGCATTGGAGACTGTCCAACGGCTCCTTCCCGTGTTGTGTCA
AGCCCACGGTTTGACGCCTGCACAAGTGGTCGCCATCGCCAACAACAACGGCGGTAAGCAGGCGCTGGAA
ACAGTACAGCGCCTGCTGCCTGTACTGTGCCAGGATCATGGACTGACCCCA
