[The description below was written by a language model from this plasmid's Addgene catalogue record.]
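Description:
TAL2084 is a mammalian expression plasmid encoding the left-hand monomer of a TALE nuclease pair directed against the eGFP reporter gene (eGFP-TALEN-48-Left). It is built on the JDS71 backbone, a roughly 6.4 kb TALEN expression vector, into which an approximately 1.9 kb array of TAL effector repeats was inserted using BsmBI, a type IIS enzyme whose sites are lost on cloning so that the repeats join seamlessly in frame with the flanking backbone sequences. The plasmid is maintained at high copy number in E. coli under ampicillin selection. The catalogue lists the insert species as human, although the name indicates that the intended target lies in eGFP. No feature table accompanies the record, so details such as the replication origin and polyadenylation signal are not stated.

Expression is driven by the CMV promoter for use in mammalian cells, and the vector type annotation also indicates a T7 promoter, which would typically allow in vitro transcription of the coding sequence. The backbone supplies an N-terminal 3X Flag epitope for detection and a C-terminal wild-type FokI nuclease domain, so the translated product is a Flag-tagged TALE DNA-binding array fused to FokI. Because FokI cleaves as a dimer, this construct is meant to be co-delivered with a matching right-hand TALEN that binds the opposite strand nearby, producing a double-strand break in the spacer between the two half-sites. It comes from a collection made by the FLASH assembly method for high-throughput TALEN construction, where eGFP-targeting nucleases are suited to measuring activity through reporter disruption. The depositor notes that the repetitive TALE array is prone to recombination in bacteria and recommends verifying the plasmid by diagnostic digest before use.
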