Addgene plasmid #39452: TAL2084
Depositing lab: Keith Joung. Depositing organization: Massachusetts General Hospital. Publication: FLASH assembly of TALENs for high-throughput genome editing. Reyon D, Tsai SQ, Khayter C, Foden JA, Sander JD, Joung JK. Nat Biotechnol. 2012 Apr 8. doi: 10.1038/nbt.2170. PubMed 22484455.
Backbone
  Vector backbone: JDS71
  Backbone manufacturer: Joung lab (Addgene Plasmid # 32287)
  Backbone size w/o insert (bp): 6447
  Vector type: Mammalian Expression ; T7
Growth in bacteria
  Bacterial resistance: Ampicillin, 100 μg/mL
  Growth temperature: 37°C
  Growth strain: XL1 Blue
  Copy number: High Copy
Gene/Insert
  Gene/Insert name: eGFP-TALEN-48-Left
  Species: H. sapiens (human)
  Insert size (bp): 1946
  Promoter: CMV
  Tag / fusion protein: 3X Flag (N terminal on backbone); WT FOKI (C terminal on backbone)
  Cloning method: Restriction Enzyme; 5′ cloning site BsmBI (destroyed during cloning); 3′ cloning site BsmBI (destroyed during cloning)
  Sequencing primers: 5′ CMV-F
Terms and licenses: Academic/Nonprofit Terms; Industry Terms: Not Available to Industry
Depositor comments: Target binding site: TGAAGTTCGAGGGCGACACCC To reduce the chance of recombination in this plasmid, do not grow in liquid culture for more than 12-14 hours. It is strongly recommended that users perform a diagnostic digest to verify this plasmid prior to use. For example, a double digest of the plasmid with BamHI and KpnI should result in two bands at 2.6kb and 5.8kb
How to cite: TAL2084 was a gift from Keith Joung (Addgene plasmid # 39452 ; http://n2t.net/addgene:39452 ; RRID:Addgene_39452)
